Addgene plasmid #167152: pX029
Purpose: MoClo-compatible Level 1 (position 3) vector encoding Neonothopanus nambi hispidin-3-hydroxylase nnH3H under control of 0.4 kb 35S promoter, for expression in plants
Depositing lab: Karen Sarkisyan. Depositing organization: Planta LLC. Publication: Plants with genetically encoded autoluminescence. Mitiouchkina T, Mishin AS, Somermeyer LG, Markina NM, Chepurnyh TV, Guglya EB, Karataeva TA, Palkina KA, Shakhova ES, Fakhranurova LI, Chekova SV, Tsarkova AS, Golubev YV, Negrebetsky VV, Dolgushin SA, Shalaev PV, Shlykov D, Melnik OA, Shipunova VO, Deyev SM, Bubyrev AI, Pushin AS, Choob VV, Dolgov SV, Kondrashov FA, Yampolsky IV, Sarkisyan KS. Nat Biotechnol. 2020 Apr 27. pii: 10.1038/s41587-020-0500-9. doi: 10.1038/s41587-020-0500-9. PubMed 32341562.
Backbone
  Vector backbone: Level1-like (position 3)
  Backbone size w/o insert (bp): 4372
  Vector type: Plant Expression
Growth in bacteria
  Bacterial resistance: Ampicillin, 100 μg/mL
  Growth temperature: 37°C
  Growth strain: DH5alpha
  Copy number: High Copy
Gene/Insert
  Gene/Insert name: p35s-nnH3H-ocsT
  Species: Neonothopanus nambi
  Insert size (bp): 2503
  Promoter: p35s
  Cloning method: Restriction Enzyme; 5′ cloning site BsaI (destroyed during cloning); 3′ cloning site BsaI (destroyed during cloning)
  Sequencing primers: 5′ ggtggcaggatatattgtggtgtaaac; 3′ ttcacgcccttttaaatatcc
Resource information
  A portion of this plasmid was derived from a plasmid made by: Synthetic
Terms and licenses: Academic/Nonprofit Terms; Industry Terms: Not Available to Industry
How to cite: pX029 was a gift from Karen Sarkisyan (Addgene plasmid # 167152 ; http://n2t.net/addgene:167152 ; RRID:Addgene_167152)
