[The description below was written by a language model from this plasmid's Addgene catalogue record and pLannotate feature annotations shown in this document.]
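Description:
pX029 is a MoClo-compatible Level 1 (position 3) plant expression vector of about 6.9 kb that carries a single transcription unit for hispidin-3-hydroxylase (nnH3H) from the bioluminescent fungus Neonothopanus nambi. The roughly 2.5 kb insert was assembled into the Level1-like backbone by Golden Gate cloning through BsaI sites that were destroyed in the process. In it, a 0.4 kb cauliflower mosaic virus 35S promoter, a strong constitutive plant promoter, is followed by the tobacco mosaic virus Ω leader, which acts as a translational enhancer. The octopine synthase (OCS) terminator closes the unit. The automated feature table does not annotate the nnH3H coding sequence itself, but the unannotated interval between the Ω leader and the terminator corresponds to its expected position.

The cassette sits between nopaline-type left and right T-DNA border repeats, so the backbone has the architecture of a binary vector. It combines a high-copy ColE1/pUC-type origin for propagation in E. coli with the broad-host-range incP oriV and its replication initiator gene trfA, which would support maintenance in Agrobacterium. Selection in bacteria is by ampicillin via β-lactamase; a short TetR fragment is a backbone remnant. No plant selectable marker is annotated within the T-DNA, consistent with its role as an intermediate module. The position 3 designation indicates that the unit is meant to be combined in a defined order with other Level 1 modules into multigene constructs. It was made as part of work engineering plants with genetically encoded autoluminescence, where H3H hydroxylates hispidin to produce the fungal luciferin.
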