Features (pLannotate 1.2.2; 12 found; start..end, strand, type, name):
    111..456     +  promoter       CaMV 35S promoter: strong constitutive promoter from cauliflower mosaic virus
    408..454     +  promoter       minimal CaMV 35S promoter: minimal 35S promoter from cauliflower mosaic virus
    485..538     +  misc_feature   TMV Ω: translational enhancer from the tobacco mosaic virus 5'-leader sequence (Gallie et al., 1988)
   1822..2529    +  terminator     OCS terminator: octopine synthase terminator
   2578..2602    +  misc_feature   RB T-DNA repeat: right border repeat from nopaline C58 T-DNA
   2714..2734    -  CDS            TetR (fragment): tetracycline resistance regulatory protein; tetR
   2761..3906    -  CDS            trfA: TRFA_ECOLX - Experimental evidence at protein level: Swiss-Prot protein existence level 1. Also involved in plasmid copy number control, promoting intermolecular coupling of protein bound iterons at oriV, which inhibits replication initiation. From Escherichia coli.
   4242..4830    -  rep_origin     ori: high-copy-number ColE1/pMB1/pBR322/pUC origin of replication
   5001..5861    -  CDS            AmpR: β-lactamase; bla; confers resistance to ampicillin, carbenicillin, and related antibiotics
   5862..5966    -  promoter       AmpR promoter: bla
   6053..6684    -  rep_origin     oriV: incP origin of replication
   6776..6800    +  misc_feature   LB T-DNA repeat: left border repeat from nopaline C58 T-DNA
>Addgene plasmid #167152 | pX029 | addgene full sequence | sequence record 335272 | Addgene NGS Result
TCTGTGAAGACAAACTAGAATTCGAGCTCGGAGGTCAACATGGTGGAGCACGACACTCTGGTCTACTCCA
AAAATGTCAAAGATACAGTCTCAGAAGATCAAAGGGCTATTGAGACTTTTCAACAAAGGATAATTTCGGG
AAACCTCCTCGGATTCCATTGCCCAGCTATCTGTCACTTCATCGAAAGGACAGTAGAAAAGGAAGGTGGC
TCCTACAAATGCCATCATTGCGATAAAGGAAAGGCTATCATTCAAGATCTCTCTGCCGACAGTGGTCCCA
AAGATGGACCCCCACCCACGAGGAGCATCGTGGAAAAAGAAGAGGTTCCAACCACGTCTACAAAGCAAGT
GGATTGATGTGACATCTCCACTGACGTAAGGGATGACGCACAATCCCACTATCCTTCGCAAGACCCTTCC
TCTATATAAGGAAGTTCATTTCATTTGGAGAGGACACGCTCGAGTATAAGAGCTCATTTTTACAACAATT
ACCAACAACAACAAACAACAAACAACATTACAATTACATTTACAATTATCGATACAATGGCCTCTTTTGA
AAATTCACTCTCTGTGTTGATCGTGGGAGCCGGTTTGGGTGGTCTAGCAGCTGCTATCGCTCTCCGACGA
CAGGGCCACGTGGTTAAGATCTACGACTCATCTAGCTTTAAGGCCGAGCTCGGCGCAGGCTTGGCAGTTC
CACCGAATACACTGCGTAGTCTACAGCAATTGGGTTGTAACACTGAAAACCTTAACGGCGTTGATAATCT
CTGTTTTACTGCCATGGGATATGATGGGTCAGTGGGCATGATGAACAATATGACTGATTACCGTGAAGCA
TATGGCACTAGTTGGATCATGGTTCATCGTGTCGATTTGCATAACGAGTTGATGAGAGTTGCTTTGGACC
CAGGGGGATTGGGCCCTCCCGCAACGCTTCACCTGAATCATCGAGTCACGTTTTGTGATGTAGATGCTTG
TACGGTGACATTTACCAACGGTACAACTCAAAGTGCAGATCTTATCGTTGGGGCTGACGGGATACGTTCA
ACTATCCGTAGATTTGTCTTGGAGGAGGACGTGACCGTTCCCGCAAGCGGAATTGTGGGGTTTCGATGGT
TGGTACAGGCTGATGCCCTCGATCCATATCCTGAACTCGATTGGATAGTCAAAAAGCCACCGCTCGGAGC
TAGGTTGATTTCTACGCCCCAGAATCCACAATCTGGAGTGGGACTGGCAGATCGTAGAACTATTATTATA
TACGCTTGTCGTGGGGGGACAATGGTAAATGTGCTGGCCGTACACGATGACGAGCGAGATCAGAATACTG
CAGATTGGAGCGTTCCAGCATCAAAGGATGACTTGTTTCGAGTATTCCATGACTACCATCCGAGATTCAG
ACGGCTCTTGGAATTGGCTCAAGATATAAATCTCTGGCAGATGAGGGTTGTGCCGGTGCTCAAGAAATGG
GTGAACAAACGAGTGTGCCTGCTTGGAGATGCCGCTCATGCCTCTCTTCCGACTCTCGGCCAGGGTTTCG
GGATGGGATTGGAGGACGCCGTAGCCCTTGGTACTCTCTTGCCAAAAGGTACGACTGCTAGTCAAATAGA
GACAAGACTGGCTGTCTACGAACAGCTTAGAAAGGACCGAGCAGAGTTTGTAGCCGCTGAAAGTTATGAA
GAGCAGTATGTCCCCGAGATGAGGGGCTTGTACTTGCGTAGCAAGGAACTTAGAGATAGAGTCATGGGGT
ATGACATAAAAGTGGAGTCTGAGAAGGTACTGGAAACCTTGCTTAGGAGCTCTAACTCAGCTTAGCTTGT
CCTGCTTTAATGAGATATGCGAGAAGCCTATGATCGCATGATATTTGCTTTCAATTCTGTTGTGCACGTT
GTAAAAAACCTGAGCATGTGTAGCTCAGATCCTTACCGCCGGTTTCGGTTCATTCTAATGAATATATCAC
CCGTTACTATCGTATTTTTATGAATAATATTCTCCGTTCAATTTACTGATTGTACCCTACTACTTATATG
TACAATATTAAAATGAAAACAATATATTGTGCTGAATAGGTTTATAGCGACATCTATGATAGAGCGCCAC
AATAACAAACAATTGCGTTTTATTATTACAAATCCAATTTTAAAAAAAGCGGCAGAACCGGTCAAACCTA
AAAGACTGATTACATAAATCTTATTCAAATTTCAAAAGTGCCCCAGGGGCTAGTATCTACGACACACCGA
GCGGCGAACTAATAACGCTCACTGAAGGGAACTCCGGTTCCCCGCCGGCGCGCATGGGTGAGATTCCTTG
AAGTTGAGTATTGGCCGTCCGCTCTACCGAAAGTTACGGGCACCATTCAACCCGGTCCAGCACGGCGGCC
GGGTAACCGACTTGCTGCCCCGAGAATTATGCAGCATTTTTTTGGTGTATGTGGGCCCCAAATGAAGTGC
AGGTCAAACCTTGACAGTGACGACAAATCGTTGGGCGGGTCCAGGGCGAATTTTGCGACAACATGTCGAG
GCTCAGCAGGACCGCTTTACTTGTCTTCTGCACGAAGTGGTTTAAACTATCAGTGTTTGACAGGATATAT
TGGCGGGTAAACCTAAGAGAAAAGAGCGTTTATTAGAATAATCGGATATTTAAAAGGGCGTGAAAAGGTT
TATCCGTTCGTCCATTTGTATGTGCATGCCAACCACAGGGTTCCCCAGATCAGGCGCTGGCTGCTGAACC
CCCAGCCGGAACTGACCCCACAAGGCCCTAGCGTTTGCAATGCACCAGGTCATCATTGACCCAGGCGTGT
TCCACCAGGCCGCTGCCTCGCAACTCTTCGCAGGCTTCGCCGACCTGCTCGCGCCACTTCTTCACGCGGG
TGGAATCCGATCCGCACATGAGGCGGAAGGTTTCCAGCTTGAGCGGGTACGGCTCCCGGTGCGAGCTGAA
ATAGTCGAACATCCGTCGGGCCGTCGGCGACAGCTTGCGGTACTTCTCCCATATGAATTTCGTGTAGTGG
TCGCCAGCAAACAGCACGACGATTTCCTCGTCGATCAGGACCTGGCAACGGGACGTTTTCTTGCCACGGT
CCAGGACGCGGAAGCGGTGCAGCAGCGACACCGATTCCAGGTGCCCAACGCGGTCGGACGTGAAGCCCAT
CGCCGTCGCCTGTAGGCGCGACAGGCATTCCTCGGCCTTCGTGTAATACCGGCCATTGATCGACCAGCCC
AGGTCCTGGCAAAGCTCGTAGAACGTGAAGGTGATCGGCTCGCCGATAGGGGTGCGCTTCGCGTACTCCA
ACACCTGCTGCCACACCAGTTCGTCATCGTCGGCCCGCAGCTCGACGCCGGTGTAGGTGATCTTCACGTC
CTTGTTGACGTGGAAAATGACCTTGTTTTGCAGCGCCTCGCGCGGGATTTTCTTGTTGCGCGTGGTGAAC
AGGGCAGAGCGGGCCGTGTCGTTTGGCATCGCTCGCATCGTGTCCGGCCACGGCGCAATATCGAACAAGG
AAAGCTGCATTTCCTTGATCTGCTGCTTCGTGTGTTTCAGCAACGCGGCCTGCTTGGCCTCGCTGACCTG
TTTTGCCAGGTCCTCGCCGGCGGTTTTTCGCTTCTTGGTCGTCATAGTTCCTCGCGTGTCGATGGTCATC
GACTTCGCCAAACCTGCCGCCTCCTGTTCAAGACGACGCGAACGCTCCACGGCGGCCGATGGCGCGGGCA
GGGCAGGGGGAGCCAGTTGCACGCTGTCGCGCTCGATCTTGGCCGTAGCTTGCTGGACCATCGAGCCGAC
GGACTGGAAGGTTTCGCGGGGCGCACGCATGACGGTGCGGCTTGCGATGGTTTCGGCATCCTCGGCGGAA
AACCCCGCGTCGATCAGTTCTTGCCTGTATGCCTTCCGGTCAAACGTCCGATTCATTCACCCTCCTTGCG
GGATTGCCCCGACTCACGCCGGGGCAATGTGCCCTTATTCCTGATTTGACCCGCCTGGTGCCTTGGTGTC
CAGATAATCCACCTTATCGGCAATGAAGTCGGTCCCGTAGACCGTCTGGCCGTCCTTCTCGTACTTGGTA
TTCCGAATCTTGCCCTGCACGAATACCAGCGACCCCTTGCCCAAATACTTGCCGTGGGCCTCGGCCTGAG
AGCCAAAACACTTGATGCGGAAGAAGTCGGTGCGCTCCTGCTTGTCGCCGGCATCGTTGCGCCACATCTA
GGATCTGCCAGGAACCGTAAAAAGGCCGCGTTGCTGGCGTTTTTCCATAGGCTCCGCCCCCCTGACGAGC
ATCACAAAAATCGACGCTCAAGTCAGAGGTGGCGAAACCCGACAGGACTATAAAGATACCAGGCGTTTCC
CCCTGGAAGCTCCCTCGTGCGCTCTCCTGTTCCGACCCTGCCGCTTACCGGATACCTGTCCGCCTTTCTC
CCTTCGGGAAGCGTGGCGCTTTCTCATAGCTCACGCTGTAGGTATCTCAGTTCGGTGTAGGTCGTTCGCT
CCAAGCTGGGCTGTGTGCACGAACCCCCCGTTCAGCCCGACCGCTGCGCCTTATCCGGTAACTATCGTCT
TGAGTCCAACCCGGTAAGACACGACTTATCGCCACTGGCAGCAGCCACTGGTAACAGGATTAGCAGAGCG
AGGTATGTAGGCGGTGCTACAGAGTTCTTGAAGTGGTGGCCTAACTACGGCTACACTAGAAGAACAGTAT
TTGGTATCTGCGCTCTGCTGAAGCCAGTTACCTTCGGAAAAAGAGTTGGTAGCTCTTGATCCGGCAAACA
AACCACCGCTGGTAGCGGTGGTTTTTTTGTTTGCAAGCAGCAGATTACGCGCAGAAAAAAAGGATCTCAA
GAAGATCCTTTGATCTTTTCTACGGGGTCTGACGCTCAGTGGAACGAAAACTCACGTTAAGGGATTTTGG
TCATGAGATTATCAAAAAGGATCTTCACCTAGATCCTTTTAAATTAAAAATGAAGTTTTAAATCAATCTA
AAGTATATATGAGTAAACTTGGTCTGACAGTTACCAATGCTTAATCAGTGAGGCACCTATCTCAGCGATC
TGTCTATTTCGTTCATCCATAGTTGCCTGACTCCCCGTCGTGTAGATAACTACGATACGGGAGGGCTTAC
CATCTGGCCCCAGTGCTGCAATGATACCGCGAGAACCACGCTCACCGGCTCCAGATTTATCAGCAATAAA
CCAGCCAGCCGGAAGGGCCGAGCGCAGAAGTGGTCCTGCAACTTTATCCGCCTCCATCCAGTCTATTAAT
TGTTGCCGGGAAGCTAGAGTAAGTAGTTCGCCAGTTAATAGTTTGCGCAACGTTGTTGCCATTGCTACAG
GCATCGTGGTGTCACGCTCGTCGTTTGGTATGGCTTCATTCAGCTCCGGTTCCCAACGATCAAGGCGAGT
TACATGATCCCCCATGTTGTGCAAAAAAGCGGTTAGCTCCTTCGGTCCTCCGATCGTTGTCAGAAGTAAG
TTGGCCGCAGTGTTATCACTCATGGTTATGGCAGCACTGCATAATTCTCTTACTGTCATGCCATCCGTAA
GATGCTTTTCTGTGACTGGTGAGTACTCAACCAAGTCATTCTGAGAATAGTGTATGCGGCGACCGAGTTG
CTCTTGCCCGGCGTCAATACGGGATAATACCGCGCCACATAGCAGAACTTTAAAAGTGCTCATCATTGGA
AAACGTTCTTCGGGGCGAAAACTCTCAAGGATCTTACCGCTGTTGAGATCCAGTTCGATGTAACCCACTC
GTGCACCCAACTGATCTTCAGCATCTTTTACTTTCACCAGCGTTTCTGGGTGAGCAAAAACAGGAAGGCA
AAATGCCGCAAAAAAGGGAATAAGGGCGACACGGAAATGTTGAATACTCATACTCTTCCTTTTTCAATAT
TATTGAAGCATTTATCAAGGTTATTGTCTCATGAGCGGATACATATTTGAATGTATTTAGAAAAATAAAC
AAATAGGGGTTCCGCGCACGAATTGGCCAGCGCTGCCATTTTTGGGGTGAGGCCGTTCGCGGCCGAGGGG
CGCAGCCCCTGGGGGGATGGGAGGCCCGCGTTAGCGGGCCGGGAGGGTTCGAGAAGGGGGGGCACCCCCC
TTCGGCGTGCGCGGTCACGCGCACAGGGCGCAGCCCTGGTTAAAAACAAGGTTTATAAATATTGGTTTAA
AAGCAGGTTAAAAGACAGGTTAGCGGTGGCCGAAAAACGGGCGGAAACCCTTGCAAATGCTGGATTTTCT
GCCTGTGGACAGCCCCTCAAATGTCAATAGGTGCGCCCCTCATCTGTCAGCACTCTGCCCCTCAAGTGTC
AAGGATCGCGCCCCTCATCTGTCAGTAGTCGCGCCCCTCAAGTGTCAATACCGCAGGGCACTTATCCCCA
GGCTTGTCCACATCATCTGTGGGAAACTCGCGTAAAATCAGGCGTTTTCGCCGATTTGCGAGGCTGGCCA
GCTCCACGTCGCCGGCCGAAATCGAGCCTGCCCCTCATCTGTCAACGCCGCGCCGGGTGAGTCGGCCCCT
CAAGTGTCAACGTCCGCCCCTCATCTGTCAGTGAGGGCCAAGTTTTCCGCGAGGTATCCACAACGCCGGC
GGCCGCGGTGTCTCGCACACGGCTTCGACGGCGTTTCTGGCGCGTTTGCAGGGCCATAGACGGCCGCCAG
CCCAGCGGCGAGGGCAACCAGCCCGGTGAGCGTCGCAAAGGAGATCCTGATCTGACTGATGGGCTGCCTG
TATCGAGTGGTGATTTTGTGCCGAGCTGCCGGTCGGGGAGCTGTTGGCTGGCTGGTGGCAGGATATATTG
TGGTGTAAACAAATTGACGCTTAGACAACTTAATAACACATTGCGGACGTTTTTAATGTACTGGGGTGGA
TGCAGTGGGCCCCAC
